>Addgene plasmid #43526 | III-ATAT | depositor partial sequence | sequence record 58791 | III-ATAT sequence 426 bps
CGTCTCGGCTCACCCCAGAGCAGGTCGTGGCAATCGCCTCCAACATTGGCGGGAAACAGGCACTCGAGAC
TGTCCAGCGCCTGCTTCCCGTGCTGTGCCAAGCGCACGGACTCACCCCAGAGCAGGTCGTGGCCATTGCC
TCGAATGGAGGGGGCAAACAGGCGTTGGAAACCGTACAACGATTGCTGCCGGTGCTGTGCCAAGCGCACG
GCCTCACCCCAGAGCAGGTCGTGGCAATCGCCTCCAACATTGGCGGGAAACAGGCACTCGAGACTGTCCA
GCGCCTGCTTCCCGTGCTGTGCCAAGCGCACGGATTAACCCCAGAGCAGGTCGTGGCCATTGCCTCGAAT
GGAGGGGGCAAACAGGCGTTGGAAACCGTACAACGATTGCTGCCGGTGCTGTGCCAAGCGCACGGACTCA
GAGACG
