>Addgene plasmid #43526 | III-ATAT | addgene partial sequence | sequence record 61472 | M13-F20 5'-TGTAAAACGACGGCCAGT-3'
GCGAATTGGGCCCTCTAGATGCATGCTCGAGCGGCCGCCAGTGTGATGGATATCTGCAGAATTCGCCCTT
GATGCCGTCCTAGCGCGTCTCGGCTCACCCCAGAGCAGGTCGTGGCAATCGCCTCCAACATTGGCGGGAA
ACAGGCACTCGAGACTGTCCAGCGCCTGCTTCCCGTGCTGTGCCAAGCGCACGGACTCACCCCAGAGCAG
GTCGTGGCCATTGCCTCGAATGGAGGGGGCAAACAGGCGTTGGAAACCGTACAACGATTGCTGCCGGTGC
TGTGCCAAGCGCACGGCCTCACCCCAGAGCAGGTCGTGGCAATCGCCTCCAACATTGGCGGGAAACAGGC
ACTCGAGACTGTCCAGCGCCTGCTTCCCGTGCTGTGCCAAGCGCACGGATTAACCCCAGAGCAGGTCGTG
GCCATTGCCTCGAATGGAGGGGGCAAACAGGCGTTGGAAACCGTACAACGATTGCTGCCGGTGCTGTGCC
AAGCGCACGGACTCAGAGACGTGGGCACAGGAAAGATACTTAAGGGCGAATTCCAGCACACTGGCGGCCG
TTACTAGTGGATCCGAGCTCGGTACCAAGCTTGATGCATAGCTTGAGTATTCTATAGTGTCACCTAAATA
GCTTGGCGTAATCATGGTCATAGCTGTTTCCTGTGTGAAATTGTTATCCGCTCACAATTCCACACAACAT
ACGAGCCGGAAGCATAAAGTGTAAAGCCTGGGGTGCCTAATGAGTGAGCTAACTCACATTAATTGCGTTG
CGCTCACTGCCCGCTTTCCAGTCGGGAAACCTGTCGTGCCAGCTGCATTAATGAATCGGCCAACGCGCGG
GGAGAGGCGGTTTGCGTATTGGGC
