[The description below was written by a language model from this plasmid's Addgene catalogue record.]
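Description:
III-ATAT is a bacterial cloning plasmid built on the commercial pCRII-TOPO backbone (about 4.0 kb without insert), carrying a 426 bp synthetic insert introduced by TOPO cloning. It is maintained at high copy number in E. coli and is selectable with both ampicillin and kanamycin, consistent with the dual resistance markers of the pCRII-TOPO vector. The insert sits between the T7 and M13-reverse priming sites, which are the recorded sequencing primer positions flanking the cloning site. No feature table accompanies the record, so individual backbone elements beyond those implied by the catalogue fields cannot be confirmed here.

The record gives the insert only a name and does not describe its contents. The plasmid was deposited in connection with a TALEN genome-editing system developed for generating human stem cell-based disease models, so a reasonable reading is that it is one member of a library of pre-assembled TALE repeat modules. On that reading, "ATAT" would denote the four target nucleotides recognised by a tetramer of repeat units, which fits an insert of roughly 426 bp, and "III" would denote the position the block occupies in the ordered assembly of a full DNA-binding array. This interpretation is inferred from the name, insert size and associated publication title rather than stated explicitly. The construct has no recorded promoter-driven expression function of its own. It serves as a storage and propagation vector from which the synthetic module can be recovered for assembly into a complete TALEN in a downstream vector.
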