Addgene plasmid #43526: III-ATAT
Depositing lab: Chad Cowan & Kiran Musunuru. Depositing organization: Harvard University. Publication: A TALEN Genome-Editing System for Generating Human Stem Cell-Based Disease Models. Ding Q, Lee YK, Schaefer EA, Peters DT, Veres A, Kim K, Kuperwasser N, Motola DL, Meissner TB, Hendriks WT, Trevisan M, Gupta RM, Moisan A, Banks E, Friesen M, Schinzel RT, Xia F, Tang A, Xia Y, Figueroa E, Wann A, Ahfeldt T, Daheron L, Zhang F, Rubin LL, Peng LF, Chung RT, Musunuru K, Cowan CA. Cell Stem Cell. 2012 Dec 12. pii: S1934-5909(12)00645-5. doi: 10.1016/j.stem.2012.11.011. PubMed 23246482.
Backbone
  Vector backbone: pCRII-TOPO
  Backbone manufacturer: Invitrogen
  Backbone size w/o insert (bp): 3973
  Vector type: Bacterial Cloning
Growth in bacteria
  Bacterial resistance: Ampicillin and Kanamycin, 100 & 50 μg/mL
  Growth temperature: 37°C
  Growth strain: Top10
  Copy number: High Copy
Gene/Insert
  Gene/Insert name: III-ATAT
  Species: Synthetic
  Insert size (bp): 426
  Cloning method: TOPO Cloning
  Sequencing primers: 5′ T7; 3′ M13-rev
Terms and licenses: Academic/Nonprofit Terms; Industry Terms: Not Available to Industry
How to cite: III-ATAT was a gift from Chad Cowan & Kiran Musunuru (Addgene plasmid # 43526 ; http://n2t.net/addgene:43526 ; RRID:Addgene_43526)
